Addgene plasmid #71729: pUAST-GFP-RpL10Ab
Purpose: Expression of Drosophila melanogaster Rpl10Ab-GFP fusion
Depositing lab: Herman Dierick. Depositing organization: Baylor College of Medicine. Publication: A versatile method for cell-specific profiling of translated mRNAs in Drosophila. Thomas A, Lee PJ, Dalton JE, Nomie KJ, Stoica L, Costa-Mattioli M, Chang P, Nuzhdin S, Arbeitman MN, Dierick HA. PLoS One. 2012;7(7):e40276. doi: 10.1371/journal.pone.0040276. Epub 2012 Jul 6. PubMed 22792260.
Backbone
  Vector backbone: pUAST
  Vector type: Insect Expression
Growth in bacteria
  Bacterial resistance: Ampicillin, 100 μg/mL
  Growth temperature: 37°C
  Growth strain: DH5alpha
  Copy number: Unknown
Gene/Insert
  Gene/Insert name: RpL10Ab
  Species: D. melanogaster (fly)
  Entrez Gene: RpL10Ab (a.k.a. Dmel_CG7283, BcDNA:RH06366, CG7283, Dmel\CG7283, L10Ab, RpL10A, RpL10Ae, anon-EST:Posey188)
  Promoter: hsp70
  Tag / fusion protein: EGFP (N terminal on insert)
  Cloning method: Restriction Enzyme; 5′ cloning site NotI (not destroyed); 3′ cloning site KpnI (not destroyed)
  Sequencing primers: 5′ pCasper-hs; 3′ SV40pA-R
Terms and licenses: Academic/Nonprofit Terms; Industry Terms: Not Available to Industry
Depositor comments: The 5 ' restriction site used for cloning is NotI (EcoRI, BglII are 5' to that site) and there is an internal XhoI site at bp 84 of the 654 bp RpL10Ab fragment. There is a unique KpnI site immediately following the XhoI site at the 3' end of the cloned fragment. The NotI site and BglII sites are also usable for anyone wanting to reclone the fragment and the XhoI site is not usable but the KpnI site is.
How to cite: pUAST-GFP-RpL10Ab was a gift from Herman Dierick (Addgene plasmid # 71729 ; http://n2t.net/addgene:71729 ; RRID:Addgene_71729)
