[The description below was written by a language model from this plasmid's Addgene catalogue record.]
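Description:
pUAST-GFP-RpL10Ab is a Drosophila expression plasmid built on the pUAST backbone, the standard GAL4-responsive transformation vector for flies. It is propagated in E. coli under ampicillin selection; the record lists its copy number as unknown. No feature table accompanies the entry, so backbone elements are not itemised. In general, pUAST places GAL4 upstream activating sequences in front of a minimal hsp70 promoter, which matches the hsp70 promoter listed here. The listed SV40 polyA sequencing primer is consistent with an SV40 polyadenylation region downstream of the cloning site. pUAST also normally carries P-element ends and a mini-white eye-colour marker for germline transformation, though these are not stated in the record.

The payload is the coding sequence of the D. melanogaster large-subunit ribosomal protein RpL10Ab, described as a 654 bp fragment, with EGFP fused at its N terminus. The fragment was inserted by restriction cloning between NotI and KpnI, and both sites remain intact. The depositor notes that EcoRI and BglII lie 5′ of NotI. An internal XhoI site in the RpL10Ab fragment makes XhoI unsuitable for recloning, whereas NotI, BglII and KpnI are usable.

When crossed to a GAL4 driver line, the construct should produce GFP-tagged ribosomes only in the cell population defined by that driver. The associated publication describes cell-specific profiling of translated mRNAs in Drosophila. This points to a translating-ribosome affinity purification approach, in which the tagged ribosomes and their bound transcripts are recovered through the GFP moiety to read out the translated mRNAs of chosen cell types within whole tissue.
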