>Addgene plasmid #71729 | pUAST-GFP-RpL10Ab | depositor partial sequence | sequence record 130024 | pUAST-GFP-RpL10Ab sequence 1382 bps
GCGGCCGCATGAGTAAAGGAGAAGAACTTTTCACTGGAGTTGTCCCAATTCTTGTTGAATTAGATGGTGA
TGTTAATGGGCACAAATTTTCTGTCAGTGGAGAGGGTGAAGGTGATGCAACATACGGAAAACTTACCCTT
AAATTTATTTGCACTACTGGAAAACTACCTGTTCCATGGCCAACACTTGTCACTACTTTAACTTATGGTG
TTCAATGCTTTTCAAGATACCCAGATCATATGAAACAGCATGACTTTTTCAAGAGTGCCATGCCCGAAGG
TTATGTCCAGGAAAGAACTATATTTTTCAAAGATGACGGGAACTACAAGACACGTGCTGAAGTCAAGTTT
GAAGGTGATACCCTTGTTAATAGAATCGAGTTAAAAGGTATTGATTTTAAAGAAGATGGAAACATTCTTG
GACACAAATTGGAATACAACTATAACTCACACAATGTATACATCATGGCAGACAAACAAAAGAATGGAAT
CAAAGTTAACTTCAAAATTAGACACAACATTGAAGATGGAAGCGTTCAACTAGCAGACCATTATCAACAA
AATACTCCAATTGGCGATGGCCCTGTCCTTTTACCAGACAACCATTACCTGTCCACACAATCTGCCCTTT
CGAAAGATCCCAACGAAAAGAGAGACCACATGGTCCTTCTTGAGTTTGTAACAGCTGCTGGGATTACACA
TGGCATGGATGAACTATACAAAATGGCGTCGAAGGTTTCGCGTGATACGCTGTATGAGGGCGTCAATGGA
CTCCTGGAGGCTTCGGCGAAGAAGAAGCGCGGCTTCCTCGAGACGGTGGAACTGCAGATCGGCCTGAAGA
ACTACGATCCCCAGAAGGACAAGCGTTTCTCCGGCACCGTCAAGTTGAAGCACATTCCTCGTCCCAAGAT
GAAGGTGTGCATCCTTGGCGATCAGCAGCATTGCGACGAAGCCAAGGCCAACAACGTCGACTTCATGGAT
GCCGAGGCTCTGAAGAAGCTGAACAAGAACAAGAAGCTGGTGAAGAAGCTGGCCAAGTCCTATGATGCCT
TCCTGGCCTCTGAGTCGCTGATCAAGCAGATTCCTCGTTTGCTTGGCCCTGGCTTGAACAAGGCCGGCAA
GTTCCCTGCCCTGCTGTCGCATCAGGAGTCTATGATTGGCAAGATCGAGGAGGTTAAGTCGACCATCAAG
TTCCAGATGAAGAAGGTGCTCTGCCTGTCCGTCGCCGTCGGCCACGTTGGCATGAAGTCCGACGAGCTGG
CCCAAAACGTCAACTTGTCGATCAACTTCTTGGTGTCGCTGTTGAAGAAGAACTGGCAGAATGTGCGCTC
CCTGCACGTCAAGTCCTCCATGGGACCGCCCCAGCGTCTTTACTAGCTCGAG
