>Addgene plasmid #71729 | pUAST-GFP-RpL10Ab | addgene partial sequence | sequence record 131544 | pCasper-hs 5'-GCAACTACTGAAATCTGCCAAG-3'
ATAGGGAATTGGGAATTCGTTAACAGATCTGCGGCCGCATGAGTAAAGGAGAAGAACTTTTCACTGGAGT
TGTCCCAATTCTTGTTGAATTAGATGGTGATGTTAATGGGCACAAATTTTCTGTCAGTGGAGAGGGTGAA
GGTGATGCAACATACGGAAAACTTACCCTTAAATTTATTTGCACTACTGGAAAACTACCTGTTCCATGGC
CAACACTTGTCACTACTTTAACTTATGGTGTTCAATGCTTTTCAAGATACCCAGATCATATGAAACAGCA
TGACTTTTTCAAGAGTGCCATGCCCGAAGGTTATGTCCAGGAAAGAACTATATTTTTCAAAGATGACGGG
AACTACAAGACACGTGCTGAAGTCAAGTTTGAAGGTGATACCCTTGTTAATAGAATCGAGTTAAAAGGTA
TTGATTTTAAAGAAGATGGAAACATTCTTGGACACAAATTGGAATACAACTATAACTCACACAATGTATA
CATCATGGCAGACAAACAAAAGAATGGAATCAAAGTTAACTTCAAAATTAGACACAACATTGAAGATGGA
AGCGTTCAACTAGCAGACCATTATCAACAAAATACTCCAATTGGCGATGGCCCTGTCCTTTTACCAGACA
ACCATTACCTGTCCACACAATCTGCCCTTTCGAAAGATCCCAACGAAAAGAGAGACCACATGGTCCTTCT
TGAGTTTGTAACAGCTGCTGGGATTACACATGGCATGGATGAACTATACAAA
