>Addgene plasmid #71729 | pUAST-GFP-RpL10Ab | addgene partial sequence | sequence record 131550 | SV40pA-R 5'-GAAATTTGTGATGCTATTGC-3'
ACAACAACAATTGCATTCATTTTATGTTTCAGGTTCAGGGGGAGGTGTGGGAGGTTTTTTAAAGCAAGTA
AAACCTCTACAAATGTGGTATGGCTGATTATGATCTCTAGTCAAGGCACTATACATCAAATATTTTTCCA
TAATTTTCTTGTATAGCAGTGCAGCTTTTTCCTTTGTGGTGTAAATAGCAAAGCAAGCAAGAGTTCTATT
ACTAAACACAGCATGACTCAAAAAACTTAGCAATTCTGAAGGAAAGTCCTTGGGGTCTTCTACCTTTCTC
TTCTTTTTTGGAGGAGTAGAATGTTGAGAGTCAGCAGTAGCCTCATCATCACTAGATGGCATTTCTTCTG
AGCAAAACAGGTTTTCCTCATTAAAGGCATTCCACCACTGCTCCCATTCATCAGTTCCATAGGTTGGAAT
CTAAAATACACAAACAATTAGAATCAGTAGTTTAACACATTATACACTTAAAAATTTTATATTTACCTTA
GAGCTTTAAATCTCTGTAGGTAGTTTGTCCAATTATGTCACACCACAGAAGTAAGGTTCCTTCACAAAGA
TCCTCTAGAGGTACCCTCGAGCTAGTAAAGACGCTGGGGCGGTCCCATGGAGGACTTGACGTGCAGGGAG
CGCACATTCTGCCAGTTCTTCTTCAACAGCGACACCAAGAAGTTGATCGACAAGTTGACGTTTTGGGCCA
GCTCGTCGGACTTCATGCCAACGTGGCCGACGGCGACGGACAGGCAGAGCACCTTCTTCATCTGGAACTT
GATGGTCGACTTAACCTCCTCGATCTTGCCAATCATAGACTCCTGATGCGACAGCAG
